>Addgene plasmid #116957 | pFS_0345_pET30-RT-CRISPR_Bacteroides_fragilis_strain_S14_ARRAY_1 | addgene full sequence | sequence record 227035 | Addgene NGS Result
GGCCGCTATTCTTTTGATTTATAAGGGATTTTGCCGATTTCGGCCTATTGGTTAAAAAATGAGCTGATTT
AACAAAAATTTAACGCGAATTTTAACAAAATATTAACGCTTACAATTTAGGTGGCACTTTTCGGGGAAAT
GTGCGCGGAACCCCTATTTGTTTATTTTTCTAAATACATTCAAATATGTATCCGCTCATGAATTAATTCT
TAGAAAAACTCATCGAGCATCAAATGAAACTGCAATTTATTCATATCAGGATTATCAATACCATATTTTT
GAAAAAGCCGTTTCTGTAATGAAGGAGAAAACTCACCGAGGCAGTTCCATAGGATGGCAAGATCCTGGTA
TCGGTCTGCGATTCCGACTCGTCCAACATCAATACAACCTATTAATTTCCCCTCGTCAAAAATAAGGTTA
TCAAGTGAGAAATCACCATGAGTGACGACTGAATCCGGTGAGAATGGCAAAAGTTTATGCATTTCTTTCC
AGACTTGTTCAACAGGCCAGCCATTACGCTCGTCATCAAAATCACTCGCATCAACCAAACCGTTATTCAT
TCGTGATTGCGCCTGAGCGAGACGAAATACGCGATCGCTGTTAAAAGGACAATTACAAACAGGAATCGAA
TGCAACCGGCGCAGGAACACTGCCAGCGCATCAACAATATTTTCACCTGAATCAGGATATTCTTCTAATA
CCTGGAATGCTGTTTTCCCGGGGATCGCAGTGGTGAGTAACCATGCATCATCAGGAGTACGGATAAAATG
CTTGATGGTCGGAAGAGGCATAAATTCCGTCAGCCAGTTTAGTCTGACCATCTCATCTGTAACATCATTG
GCAACGCTACCTTTGCCATGTTTCAGAAACAACTCTGGCGCATCGGGCTTCCCATACAATCGATAGATTG
TCGCACCTGATTGCCCGACATTATCGCGAGCCCATTTATACCCATATAAATCAGCATCCATGTTGGAATT
TAATCGCGGCCTAGAGCAAGACGTTTCCCGTTGAATATGGCTCATAACACCCCTTGTATTACTGTTTATG
TAAGCAGACAGTTTTATTGTTCATGACCAAAATCCCTTAACGTGAGTTTTCGTTCCACTGAGCGTCAGAC
CCCGTAGAAAAGATCAAAGGATCTTCTTGAGATCCTTTTTTTCTGCGCGTAATCTGCTGCTTGCAAACAA
AAAAACCACCGCTACCAGCGGTGGTTTGTTTGCCGGATCAAGAGCTACCAACTCTTTTTCCGAAGGTAAC
TGGCTTCAGCAGAGCGCAGATACCAAATACTGTCCTTCTAGTGTAGCCGTAGTTAGGCCACCACTTCAAG
AACTCTGTAGCACCGCCTACATACCTCGCTCTGCTAATCCTGTTACCAGTGGCTGCTGCCAGTGGCGATA
AGTCGTGTCTTACCGGGTTGGACTCAAGACGATAGTTACCGGATAAGGCGCAGCGGTCGGGCTGAACGGG
GGGTTCGTGCACACAGCCCAGCTTGGAGCGAACGACCTACACCGAACTGAGATACCTACAGCGTGAGCTA
TGAGAAAGCGCCACGCTTCCCGAAGGGAGAAAGGCGGACAGGTATCCGGTAAGCGGCAGGGTCGGAACAG
GAGAGCGCACGAGGGAGCTTCCAGGGGGAAACGCCTGGTATCTTTATAGTCCTGTCGGGTTTCGCCACCT
CTGACTTGAGCGTCGATTTTTGTGATGCTCGTCAGGGGGGCGGAGCCTATGGAAAAACGCCAGCAACGCG
GCCTTTTTACGGTTCCTGGTCTTTTGCTGGCCTTTTGCTCACATGTTCTTTCCTGCGTTATCCCCTGATT
CTGTGGATAACCGTATTACCGCCTTTGAGTGAGCTGATACCGCTCGCCGCAGCCGAACGACCGAGCGCAG
CGAGTCAGTGAGCGAGGAAGCGGAAGAGCGCCTGATGCGGTATTTTCTCCTTACGCATCTGTGCGGTATT
TCACACCGCAATGGTGCACTCTCAGTACAATCTGCTCTGATGCCGCATAGTTAAGCCAGTATACACTCCG
CTATCGCTACGTGACTGGGTCATGGCTGCGCCCCGACACCCGCCAACACCCGCTGACGCGCCCTGACGGG
CTTGTCTGCTCCCGGCATCCGCTTACAGACAAGCTGTGACCGTCTCCGGGAGCTGCATGTGTCAGAGGTT
TTCACCGTCATCACCGAAACGCGCGAGGCAGCTGCGGTAAAGCTCATCAGCGTGGTCGTGAAGCGATTCA
CAGATGTCTGCCTGTTCATCCGCGTCCAGCTCGTTGAGTTTCTCCAGAAGCGTTAATGTCTGGCTTCTGA
TAAAGCGGGCCATGTTAAGGGCGGTTTTTTCCTGTTTGGTCACTGATGCCTCCGTGTAAGGGGGATTTCT
GTTCATGGGGGTAATGATACCGATGAAACGAGAGAGGATGCTCACGATACGGGTTACTGATGATGAACAT
GCCCGGTTACTGGAACGTTGTGAGGGTAAACAACTGGCGGTATGGATGCGGCGGGACCAGAGAAAAATCA
CTCAGGGTCAATGCCAGCGCTTCGTTAATACAGATGTAGGTGTTCCACAGGGTAGCCAGCAGCATCCTGC
GATGCAGATCCGGAACATAATGGTGCAGGGCGCTGACTTCCGCGTTTCCAGACTTTACGAAACACGGAAA
CCGAAGATCATTCATGTTGTTGCTCAGGTCGCAGACGTTTTGCAGCAGCAGTCGCTTCACGTTCGCTCGC
GTATCGGTGATTCATTCTGCTAACCAGTAAGGCAACCCCGCCAGCCTAGCCGGGTCCTCAACGACAGGAG
CACGATCATGCGCACCCGTGGGGCCGCCATGCCGGCGATAATGGCCTGCTTCTCGCCGAAACGTTTGGTG
GCGGGACCAGTGACGAAGGCTTGAGCGAGGGCGTGCAAGATTCCGAATACCGCAAGCGACAGGCCGATCA
TCGTCGCGCTCCAGCGAAAGCGGTCCTCGCCGAAAATGACCCAGAGCGCTGCCGGCACCTGTCCTACGAG
TTGCATGATAAAGAAGATAGTCATAAGTGCGGCGACGATAGTCATGCCCCGCGCCCACCGGAAGGAGCTG
ACTGGGTTGAAGGCTCTCAAGGGCATCGGTCGAGATCCCGGTGCCTAATGAGTGAGCTAACTTACATTAA
TTGCGTTGCGCTCACTGCCCGCTTTCCAGTCGGGAAACCTGTCGTGCCAGCTGCATTAATGAATCGGCCA
ACGCGCGGGGAGAGGCGGTTTGCGTATTGGGCGCCAGGGTGGTTTTTCTTTTCACCAGTGAGACGGGCAA
CAGCTGATTGCCCTTCACCGCCTGGCCCTGAGAGAGTTGCAGCAAGCGGTCCACGCTGGTTTGCCCCAGC
AGGCGAAAATCCTGTTTGATGGTGGTTAACGGCGGGATATAACATGAGCTATCTTCGGTATCGTCGTATC
CCACTACCGAGATGTCCGCACCAACGCGCAGCCCGGACTCGGTAATGGCGCGCATTGCGCCCAGCGCCAT
CTGATCGTTGGCAACCAGCATCGCAGTGGGAACGATGCCCTCATTCAGCATTTGCATGGTTTGTTGAAAA
CCGGACATGGCACTCCAGTCGCCTTCCCGTTCCGCTATCGGCTGAATTTGATTGCGAGTGAGATATTTAT
GCCAGCCAGCCAGACGCAGACGCGCCGAGACAGAACTTAATGGGCCCGCTAACAGCGCGATTTGCTGGTG
ACCCAATGCGACCAGATGCTCCACGCCCAGTCGCGTACCATCTTCATGGGAGAAAATAATACTGTTGATG
GGTGTCTGGTCAGAGACATCAAGAAATAACGCCGGAACATTAGTGCAGGCAGCTTCCACAGCAATGGCAT
CCTGGTCATCCAGCGGATAGTTAATGATCAGCCCACTGACGCGTTGCGCGAGAAGATTGTGCACCGCCGC
TTTACAGGCTTCGACGCCGCTTCGTTCTACCATCGACACCACCACGCTGGCACCCAGTTGATCGGCGCGA
GATTTAATCGCCGCGACAATTTGCGACGGCGCGTGCAGGGCCAGACTGGAGGTGGCAACGCCAATCAGCA
ACGACTGTTTGCCCGCCAGTTGTTGTGCCACGCGGTTGGGAATGTAATTCAGCTCCGCCATCGCCGCTTC
CACTTTTTCCCGCGTTTTCGCAGAAACGTGGCTGGCCTGGTTCACCACGCGGGAAACGGTCTGATAAGAG
ACACCGGCATACTCTGCGACATCGTATAACGTTACTGGTTTCACATTCACCACCCTGAATTGACTCTCTT
CCGGGCGCTATCATGCCATACCGCGAAAGGTTTTGCGCCATTCGATGGTGTCCGGGATCTCGACGCTCTC
CCTTATGCGACTCCTGCATTAGGAAGCAGCCCAGTAGTAGGTTGAGGCCGTTGAGCACCGCCGCCGCAAG
GAATGGTGCATGCAAGGAGATGGCGCCCAACAGTCCCCCGGCCACGGGGCCTGCCACCATACCCACGCCG
AAACAAGCGCTCATGAGCCCGAAGTGGCGAGCCCGATCTTCCCCATCGGTGATGTCGGCGATATAGGCGC
CAGCAACCGCACCTGTGGCGCCGGTGATGCCGGCCACGATGCGTCCGGCGTAGAGGATCGAGATCGATCT
CGATCCCGCGAAATTAATACGACTCACTATAGGGGAATTGTGAGCGGATAACAATTCCCCTCTAGAAATA
ATTTTGTTTAACTTTAAGAAGGAGATATACATATGCCAGACTACTACCACTCCATCACTACTCTCCATGC
ACTTCAGAACGCTTGGAGAGCAGTTAGAGCTAAGAACGCTGCCGGTGGTATAGACGGTTTTACGCTTTCC
CACTTCGAGAAAAGACTTAATGACAACTTAATCGAGTTGCAGCACGAGTTGATCTCACAGACTTGGAACC
CTGAGCCCTATCTGAGAATCGAGATAACGAAGAACGAAACGGAGAAGCGTAAGCTAGGTTTGCTCTGTAT
CAAAGATAAGATTGTCCAGCAGGCTATCAAGACCGCTATCGAGCCACAACTGGAAAAGACTTTCCTTAAC
CTGTCCTATGGATATAGACCTAATAAGGGCCCAGAGAGAGCCATTAAGAGAGTTGTGCATGACTTGAAGA
AGCTGAAATCTGGATACGTCGCTAAGTTGGACATCGATAATTACTTCGACACAATAAACCACGAGAGACT
ATTTACCAGACTAGCAAACTGGCTAAAGGACGACGAGACTTTGAGATTAATTAGGTTGTGCATTCAGACC
GGCATTGTCACGCCTCAGCTACAGTGGCAGGAGATTAACAAGGGCGTCCCCCAAGGGGCCATTCTCTCAC
CGTTGCTGGCCAATTTCTACTTACACCCGTTCGACCAATTCGCAGCTAACAAGGTTCCAATGTACATCAG
ATATGCCGATGACTTCCTGATAGCCACTTCGACTGAGAAGCAGATCAAGGAAGCCGTGGAGCTAGTCAAA
GAGGAGCTTGAGTCACAGTTCTACTTGCAGTTAAACACTCCCATCATTCACAACTTTCACGACGGTATTG
AGTTCCTGGGTATTACCATTAGCGACACTGGACTGTCCATTACCGAGAAGAAGAAGAAAACCTTGCAGGA
AAGGATTAACTCCATTAAGTTCATCAAGTCATCCCTGAGTTCGCAGTCTAAGGAAACATTACAGGGCATT
AAGAACTATTACGCTAAATTATTGCCTGAGTCTACCCTGAAAGAGCTAGACTGTTTTCTGATGAATCGTC
TGAACGCTCTCATCATAAGAAATCAGAATAGTATCAACAATAAGAAGGAGCTAGTCTCTAACTTGCAGAA
GATCGAGTTTTACTCTGAGAACTCAAACAAGAACAAGAGCCAGCTCATCCAGCAGTTGTGCTCAACTTAC
ATTGTCCACAGTACTAAGTCCAAAACGAGATTGACTTCCACTCACATCGACAACACCAAATTAATTACTC
AGAAGAAGAAGGAGTACCAAAAGAGAGAGAACGAGGGAGCAGAGCTTGTTATTAGCATTCCCGGAAGTTA
CATCGGCGCTACATACAAGGGTATAACTGTTAAGCTACAAGGCAAAATCATAAACAAGCCCTCGCCGGCC
TTGAAGCATATCACTGTCGTTGGAAAAGGTATCTCTCTTTCTTCAAACGCTATAACCTACTGTATGAATC
ATAAGATCCCTATCGATTTCTTTGACGGAAGGGGTAAGCAGTACGGAACAGTCTTAAACCCCGTTTTCCT
TGACGGCACGCTGTGGAACAAGCAAGTCGAGCTTCCCTTAGAGCAGAAGATTAAGCTGGCCACCCAGATA
ATCATCGGAAAGCTGAAGAACCAGCTTAACTTGATCAAATACTATCACAAGTATCACAAGGACATTCTAG
GCGGCAAACTTTCCGAGAAGTACGTAGAGGTGGTGTTGAAGATTGATAAATTGATCGAAAAGGCAAAGAA
CTACTCGCAACGAAACGAGAAGTACACCGCTGAGTTGATGGCTATCGAATCGCAAGCCGCCATTGCTTAC
TGGTCCTATATTAGAGTCCTAACCGCCGACGATGGCATCGACTTCATTAGGCGAGAACATCAGGGAGCTA
CTGACCTGTTGAATAGTTTGCTGAATTACGGTTACGCCATCTTGTACGCCAGGGTGTGGAAGAACATCTT
GGCAGCAAAGCTCAACCCCTCAATCGGTGTTCTGCACGCCAAACAGGACGGAAAGCCAACCTTGGTGTTC
GACGTGGTGGAACTGTTCAGGGCACAGATGGTCGATCGTGTCGTTATCTCTTTAATCCAGAAGAAGGTGA
GCTTGAAGATGCACGATGGATTATTGAATGAGTCCAGTAAGAGAGTGCTTATAAGGTACATCTTGGAAAG
ATTAAACAGGTACGAGAAGTACAGGGGCGAGGAGATTACTTTTAGTCAGATCATCCTCAGGCAGGCACAG
GAGATTGCTTTGTTCATATCGGGCGATAACCTTATCTTCAAGCCATACGTAGCTAAGTGGTGACGTACGT
TAACTTTAAGAAGGAGAACTTAAGATGGTTAAGGCCAAGAAGATCTTCTGCGTCGTCGCTTATGACATCC
AGGACGACAGGTCTAGGATTCAGATCAGCAAGATCCTTGAGAAGTACGGGACCAGAATAAACTACTCCGT
CTTTGAGTGCATGTTCACCGACCGTCAGTTCCAGAAAATACAGATAAACCTGGAGCGATGGATAAACAGA
CGTTACGACACGGTTGTCTACTACCCTATGTGTATTAACTGTTACACCCGTATCATCTACCAGCCAATTA
GGAAGAAGATTATCAAGACTGTGGAGATCGTGTGACTCGAGATCCGGCTGCTAACAAAGCCCGAAAGGAA
GCTGAGTTGGCTGCTGCCACCGCTGAGCAATAACTAGCATAACCCCTTGGGGCCTCTAAACGGGTCTTGA
GGGGTTTTTTGCTGAAAGGAGGAACTATATCCGGATACCAGGTTATATTCTACAAATTATTTATTTAAAT
TACAGAAAAAAAGAGTACATTTGCGAAAATCAGTTCAACACTTCATCTATCTAACTGAATAATAAGTTAT
TATATATTTATACAGATAGAATACATATTTTATAATAATCTGATTATCAATATATGTAGATGTATTCCAG
TATAATAAGGATTAAGACGTCCCGC
Features (pLannotate 1.2.2; 18 found; start..end, strand, type, name):
      5..118     +  rep_origin     M13 ori (fragment): M13 bacteriophage origin of replication; arrow indicates direction of (+) strand synthesis
    144..201     +  promoter       AmpR promoter (fragment): bla
    210..1025    -  CDS            KanR: aminoglycoside phosphotransferase; aph(3')-Ia; confers resistance to kanamycin in bacteria or G418 (Geneticin®) in eukaryotes
   1147..1735    +  rep_origin     ori: high-copy-number ColE1/pMB1/pBR322/pUC origin of replication
   1921..2060    -  misc_feature   bom: basis of mobility region from pBR322
   2162..2353    -  CDS            rop: Rop protein, which maintains plasmids at low copy number; rop
   2370..2750    +  CDS            YPB1_ECOLX: Protein predicted: Swiss-Prot protein existence level 4. From Escherichia coli.
   2822..3113    -  CDS            TcR (fragment): tetracycline efflux protein; tet; confers resistance to tetracycline
   3128..3149    -  protein_bind   CAP binding site: CAP binding activates transcription in the presence of cAMP. E. coli catabolite activator protein
   3162..4244    -  CDS            lacI: lac repressor; lacI; The lac repressor binds to the lac operator to inhibit transcription in E. coli. This inhibition can be relieved by adding lactose or isopropyl-β-D-thiogalactopyranoside (IPTG).
   4245..4322    -  promoter       lacI promoter: lacI
   4330..4609    -  CDS            TcR (fragment): tetracycline efflux protein; tet; confers resistance to tetracycline
   4635..4653    +  promoter       T7 promoter: promoter for bacteriophage T7 RNA polymerase
   4654..4678    +  protein_bind   lac operator: The lac repressor binds to the lac operator to inhibit transcription in E. coli. This inhibition can be relieved by adding lactose or isopropyl-β-D-thiogalactopyranoside (IPTG). lac repressor encoded by lacI
   4693..4715    +  RBS            RBS: efficient ribosome binding site from bacteriophage T7 gene 10 (Olins and Rangwala, 1989)
   7000..7017    +  RBS            RBS (fragment): efficient ribosome binding site from bacteriophage T7 gene 10 (Olins and Rangwala, 1989)
   7327..7376    +  CDS            SET1 (fragment): solubility-enhancement tag derived from T7 phage gene 10B
   7384..7431    +  terminator     T7 terminator: transcription terminator for bacteriophage T7 RNA polymerase
