[The description below was written by a language model from this plasmid's Addgene catalogue record and pLannotate feature annotations shown in this document.]
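Description:
pFS_0345_pET30-RT-CRISPR_Bacteroides_fragilis_strain_S14_ARRAY_1 is a 7,655 nt bacterial expression plasmid built on the Novagen pET30b+ backbone. It is propagated in E. coli through a ColE1/pMB1-type origin accompanied by the bom region and the rop gene, consistent with its catalogue listing as low copy. Selection is by kanamycin, via an aph(3')-Ia resistance gene. The backbone also carries a fragment of an M13/f1 phage origin, remnants of the pBR322 tetracycline resistance gene, and a lacI gene with its own promoter, which supplies the repressor for the inducible expression unit.

The payload is a synthetic version of the CRISPR adaptation module from Bacteroides fragilis strain S14, encoding a reverse transcriptase–Cas1 fusion and Cas2. It sits downstream of a T7 promoter, a lac operator and the T7 gene 10 ribosome binding site, so expression requires a host that supplies T7 RNA polymerase and can be induced with IPTG. The automated annotation does not label the coding sequences themselves. They presumably occupy the unannotated stretch after the first RBS, and a second partial RBS match further downstream suggests a separately translated open reading frame, probably Cas2. A T7 terminator closes the unit. According to the catalogue entry, the plasmid also encodes B. fragilis CRISPR array 1, but the feature table does not show its position, and the depositor's annotated file is cited for feature locations.

The construct was made for work on transcriptional recording, in which RT-Cas1–Cas2 complexes acquire spacers from RNA into a CRISPR array. It is described as compatible with the SENECA readout for detecting newly acquired spacers.
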