Addgene plasmid #116957: pFS_0345_pET30-RT-CRISPR_Bacteroides_fragilis_strain_S14_ARRAY_1
Purpose: Expresses BfRT-Cas1-Cas2 under pT7lac promoter, encodes BfCRISPR array 1, compatible with SENECA acquisition readout
Depositing lab: Randall Platt. Depositing organization: ETH Zurich (Swiss Federal Institute of Technology). Publication: Transcriptional recording by CRISPR spacer acquisition from RNA. Schmidt F, Cherepkova MY, Platt RJ. Nature. 2018 Oct;562(7727):380-385. doi: 10.1038/s41586-018-0569-1. Epub 2018 Oct 3. PubMed 30283135.
Backbone
  Vector backbone: pET30b+
  Backbone manufacturer: Novagen
  Vector type: Bacterial Expression
Growth in bacteria
  Bacterial resistance: Kanamycin, 50 μg/mL
  Growth temperature: 37°C
  Growth strain: Stbl3
  Copy number: Low Copy
Gene/Insert
  Gene/Insert name: Bacteroides fragilis strain S14 RT-Cas1-Cas2
  Species: Synthetic
  Promoter: T7
  Cloning method: Restriction Enzyme; 5′ cloning site Unknown (unknown if destroyed); 3′ cloning site Unknown (unknown if destroyed)
  Sequencing primers: 5′ T7; 3′ T7-term
Terms and licenses: Academic/Nonprofit Terms; Industry Terms: Not Available to Industry
Depositor comments: Please see the annotated GenBank file and the additional image file for the location of specific features in the sequence of this plasmid.
How to cite: pFS_0345_pET30-RT-CRISPR_Bacteroides_fragilis_strain_S14_ARRAY_1 was a gift from Randall Platt (Addgene plasmid # 116957 ; http://n2t.net/addgene:116957 ; RRID:Addgene_116957)
